Addgene plasmid #15442: -227 hTF
Depositing lab: Nigel Mackman. Depositing organization: Scripps California (The Scripps Research Institute). Publication: Regulation of the tissue factor gene in human monocytic cells. Role of AP-1, NF-kappa B/Rel, and Sp1 proteins in uninduced and lipopolysaccharide-induced expression. Oeth P, Parry GC, Mackman N. Arterioscler Thromb Vasc Biol. 1997 Feb . 17(2):365-74. 10.1161/01.ATV.17.2.365 PubMed 9081693.
Backbone
  Vector backbone: pGL2 Basic
  Backbone manufacturer: Promega
  Backbone size w/o insert (bp): 5600
  Vector type: Mammalian Expression, Luciferase
Growth in bacteria
  Bacterial resistance: Ampicillin, 100 μg/mL
  Growth temperature: 37°C
  Growth strain: DH5alpha
  Copy number: High Copy
Gene/Insert
  Gene/Insert name: Tissue factor promoter (alt name: TF)
  Species: H. sapiens (human)
  Insert size (bp): 348
  Entrez Gene: F3 (a.k.a. CD142, TF, TFA)
  Cloning method: Restriction Enzyme; 5′ cloning site KpnI (not destroyed); 3′ cloning site KpnI (not destroyed)
  Sequencing primers: 5′ na; 3′ LucNrev
Terms and licenses: Academic/Nonprofit Terms; Industry Terms: Not Available to Industry
Depositor comments: -227 to +121 hTF promoter. hTF promoter deletion series, Mackman lab #2584.
How to cite: -227 hTF was a gift from Nigel Mackman (Addgene plasmid # 15442 ; http://n2t.net/addgene:15442 ; RRID:Addgene_15442)
