[The description below was written by a language model from this plasmid's Addgene catalogue record.]
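Description:
-227 hTF is a luciferase reporter plasmid built on the promoterless pGL2 Basic backbone (about 5.6 kb without insert), designed for transient transfection into mammalian cells to measure promoter activity. It is propagated in E. coli as a high-copy plasmid under ampicillin selection. No feature table accompanies the record, so the exact positions of the backbone elements are not documented here. pGL2 Basic is a standard vector carrying a firefly luciferase coding sequence with no eukaryotic promoter or enhancer of its own, so any luciferase expression depends on the regulatory DNA cloned upstream of the reporter.

The insert is a 348 bp fragment of the human tissue factor (F3, also known as TF or CD142) promoter spanning positions -227 to +121 relative to the transcription start site. It was cloned into a KpnI site, which is retained at both ends. Because the same enzyme flanks both sides, the cloning was not inherently directional; the record does not explicitly state the orientation, although use as a promoter reporter implies the fragment drives luciferase.

The depositor notes describe the plasmid as one member of a human TF promoter deletion series. Such a series is used to map which regions of a promoter are needed for basal and induced transcription by comparing luciferase output across progressively shortened fragments. The associated publication concerns regulation of the tissue factor gene in human monocytic cells, examining the roles of AP-1, NF-κB/Rel and Sp1 proteins in uninduced and lipopolysaccharide-induced expression. This suggests use in assaying promoter responses to LPS and similar stimuli, though the record does not list which binding sites lie within this particular fragment.
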