>Addgene plasmid #15442 | -227 hTF | addgene partial sequence | sequence record 21842 | LucNRev 5'-CCTTATGCAGTTGCTCTCC-3'
CGCCGGGGCCTTTCTTTATGTTTTTGGCGTCTTCCATTTTACCAACAGTACCGGAATGCCAAGCTTACTT
AGATCTCGAGCTAGCACGCGTAAGAGCTCGGTACCCTACCAGTTGGCGGCGAGATCGAGCGGGTTCCGTG
GCGCCCGTGGGGCTGGGGAGGTTGGGCTGAAGGCGCCCTGGGCCGGCCAGAGGGAGTGCGAGGGGGTGCG
GGGAGCTCGCAGTCTTGGGGAGCCGGTGCCCCGCGCGCTATAAAGGGCCGGCGGCGCGCTCTCCCGCGCC
TCTGCCCGCCCCCGGCGCCCGCCCCCGCCGCTCCTCCCGACTCCCCGCCCCCGGCCCGGGTCACTTGCCG
TCGCGGTGGGCGGCCCCCGGCGAGTCCACACCCCTGCCCCGCCTCCTCCCGGTAGGAAACTCCGGGACCC
TGCAAGGGATGACTCACCCCAGTGATTCAACCGGGGTACCTCCCGGGTTATGTTAGCTCAGTTACAGTAC
CATAAGATACATTGATGGAGTTTGGACAAACCACAACTAGAATGCAGTGAAAAAATTGCTTTATTTGTGA
AATTTGTGATGCTATTGCTTTATTTGTAAC
